>Addgene plasmid #209745 | pAB228v6 | addgene full sequence | sequence record 446763 | Addgene NGS Result
AAACGTCCTAGAAGATGCCAGGAGGATACTTAGCAGAGAGACAATAAGGCCGGAGCGAAGCCGTTTTTCC
ATAGGCTCCGCCCCCCTGACGAACATCACGAAATCTGACGCTCAAATCAGTGGTGGCGAAACCCGACAGG
ACTATAAAGATACCAGGCGTTTCCCCCTGATGGCTCCCTCTTGCGCTCTCCTGTTCCCGTCCTGCGGCGT
CCGTGTTGTGGTGGAGGCTTTACCCAAATCACCACGTCCCGTTCCGTGTAGACAGTTCGCTCCAAGCTGG
GCTGTGTGCAAGAACCCCCCGTTCAGCCCGACTGCTGCGCCTTATCCGGTAACTATCATCTTGAGTCCAA
CCCGGAAAGACACGACAAAACGCCACTGGCAGCAGCCATTGGTAACTGAGAATTAGTGGATTTAGATATC
GAGAGTCTTGAAGTGGTGGCCTAACAGAGGCTACACTGAAAGGACAGTATTTGGTATCTGCGCTCCACTA
AAGCCAGTTACCAGGTTAAGCAGTTCCCCAACTGACTTAACCTTCGATCAAACCGCCTCCCCAGGCGGTT
TTTTCGTTTACAGAGCAGGAGATTACGACGATCGTAAAAGGATCTCAAGAAGATCATTTACGGATTCCCG
ACACCAAAGAGGACATCCGGTTCACACTGGCTCACCTTCGGGTGGGCCTTTCTGCGTTTATATACTAGAG
AGAGAATATAAAAAGCCAGATTATTAATCCGGCTTTTTTATTATTTAGACTTAGGGACCCTGCGGCCGCC
ATTAATTCCTAATTTTTGTTGACACTCTATCATTGATAGAGTTATTTTACCACTCCCTATCAGTGATAGA
GAAAAGTGAAATGAATAGACCTGCAGGTGCAGTAAGGAGGAAAAAAAAATGTCTAACGATGAAACCGTTG
AAAAAGTTACCCAGCAGGTTTCTGAATTGAAATCTACCGATGTTAAAGAACAGGTTGTTACCCCGTGGGA
TGTTGAAGGTGGTGTTGATGAACAGGGTCGTGCGCAGAACATTGATTACGATAAATTGATTAAACAGTTC
GGTACCAAACCGGTTAACGAAGAAACCTTGAAACGTTTCAAACAGGTTACCGGTCGTGAACCGCATCATT
TCTTGCGTAAAGGTTTGTTCTTCTCTGAACGTGATTTCACCAAAATTTTGGATTTGTACGAACAGGGTAA
ACCGTTCTTCTTGGTTACCGGTCGTGGTCCGTCTTCTGATTCTATGCATTTGGGTCATATGATTCCGTTC
GTTTTCACCAAATGGTTGCAGGAAGTTTTCGATGTTCCGTTGGTTATTCCGTTGACCGATGATGAAAAAT
TCTTGTTCAAACATAAATTGACCATTAACGATGTTAAAAACTTCGCGCGTGAAAACGCGAAAGATATTAT
TGCGGTTGGTTTCGATCCGAAAAACACCTTCATTTTCTCTGATTTGCAGTACATGGGTGGTGCGTTCTAC
GAAACCGTTGTTCGTGTTTCTCGTCAGATTACCGGTTCTACCGCGAAAGCGGTTTTCGGTTTCAACGATT
CTGATTGTATTGGTAAATTCCATTTCGCGTCTATTCAGATTGCGTGTGCGTTCCCGTCTTCTTTCCCGAA
CGTTTTGGGTTTGCCGGATAAAACCCCGTGTTTGTGTCCGTGTGCGATTGATCAGGATCCGTACTTCCGT
GTTTGTCGTGATGTTGCGGATAAATTGAAATACTCTAAACCGGCGTTGTTGCATTCTCGTTTCTTCCCGG
CGTTGCAGGGTTCTACCACCAAAATGTCTGCGTCTGATGATACCACCGCGATTTTCATGACCGATACCCC
GAAACAGATTCAGAAAAAAATTAACAAATACGCGTTCTCTGGTGGTCAGGTTTCTGCGGATTTGCATCGT
GAATTGGGTGGTAACCCGGATGTTGATGTTGCGTACCAGTACTTGTCTTTCTTCAAAGATGATGATGTTT
TCTTGAAAGAATGTTACGATAAATACAAATCTGGTGAATTGTTGTCTGGTGAAATGAAAAAATTGTGTAT
TGAAACCTTGCAGGAATTCGTTAAAGCGTTCCAGGAACGTCGTGCGCAGGTTGATGAAGAAACCTTGGAT
AAATTCATGGTTCCGCATAAATTGGTTTGGGGTGAAAAAGAACGTTTGGTTGCGCCGAAACCGAAAACCA
AACAGGAAAAAAAATAAACTTAATTAACGGCACTCCTCAGCTGTAACCAACTCACTGGCTCACCTTCACG
GGTGAGCCTTTCTTCGCGCAGAAAGGCCCACCCGAAGGTGAGCCAGTGTGATTACATTTATGCCCATGGC
GTTTAACCTTTCTGCCAAATCTGGTAAGAGTAGTTAATGTTAGACGCGAAATCCTGGGTGAAAACCGGAC
GGAAGTTAGACGGAATTTCCGGGAAGTAAACATCACCTTCCGGTTCAATATCAATGGTAGAAATATGCAA
GGTATCAACCTGATCAATCAAAGATTTGTAAATTTCACCACCACCAGAAACAATAACATGATCGGTAATT
TTTTTCAAGTTGGTCAACGCATCTTTAATAGACGGGAAAATCAAAACGTTTTCGTTATCAGAGGTGAAAG
AAGAACGGGTAACAACCGCGTATTTACGGTTCGGCAACGCACCCATAGAACCGAAGGTTTTACGACCAAC
CAACAACCACTGGTTGTAGGTAATCGCTTTGAACAACAACTGTTCACCTTTCGCAGACCACGGAATATCC
GGACCGTTACCAATAACACCGTTTTTAGAAATCGCAACCATCAAAGACAATTTCATAATTCTTCCTCAGA
GGTTAACATTTTATTAGTAAGCATGCTCGTTTTGTCACCCGCTGATGCTTACCGTTAATTAATATAATCA
CTTGTATTAAATAGACTTTCTCTAAAAATACAAGACACTCTGTTATTACAAATCGTGCGTGCCGTCTATC
CTGCTTGCAAGGCCAAATAGGCCGT
Features (pLannotate 1.2.2; 7 found; start..end, strand, type, name):
      1..636     -  rep_origin     ColA ori: Plasmids containing the ColA origin of replication can be propagated in E. coli cells that contain additional plasmids with compatible origins.
    659..686     +  terminator     T7Te terminator: phage T7 early transcription terminator
    788..843     +  promoter       tetR/tetA promoters: tetR; overlapping promoters for bacterial tetR and tetA
    889..2184    +  CDS            WRS1: SYWC_YEAST - Experimental evidence at protein level: Swiss-Prot protein existence level 1. From Saccharomyces cerevisiae (strain ATCC 204508 / S288c) (Baker's yeast).
   2227..2256    +  terminator     T3Te terminator: phage T3 early transcription terminator
   2257..2284    -  terminator     T7Te terminator: phage T7 early transcription terminator
   2316..2786    -  CDS            dhfrI: DYR1_ECOLX - Experimental evidence at protein level: Swiss-Prot protein existence level 1. Key enzyme in folate metabolism. Catalyzes an essential reaction for de novo glycine and purine synthesis, and for DNA precursor synthesis (By similarity). From Escherichia coli.
