[The description below was written by a language model from this plasmid's Addgene catalogue record and pLannotate feature annotations shown in this document.]
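Description:
pAB228v6 is a compact bacterial expression plasmid of about 3 kb, built on the depositor's own pAB228 backbone for use in E. coli. It replicates from a ColA origin, which is compatible with other common origin classes and so allows the plasmid to be maintained alongside additional plasmids in the same cell. The record lists the copy number as unknown. Selection is by trimethoprim, conferred by a type I dihydrofolate reductase gene (dhfrI/DHFR) encoded on the strand opposite the insert.

The payload is ScTrpRS, a roughly 1.3 kb coding sequence that the annotation matches to the Saccharomyces cerevisiae cytoplasmic tryptophanyl-tRNA synthetase (WRS1). The purpose line labels it as the ScTrpRS-H15 variant and the species is recorded as synthetic, but the record does not explain what distinguishes H15 from the parental enzyme. Expression is driven by the tetA promoter from the overlapping tetR/tetA promoter region, with a ribosome-binding site designated SD8. No tetR coding sequence is annotated on this plasmid, so the record gives no indication that a repressor is supplied from it. Upstream of the promoter, the cassette is insulated by a terminator region named BBa_B0014 in the purpose line, within which the annotation detects a T7Te element. Downstream, tandem T3Te and T7Te early terminators separate the synthetase from the convergently oriented DHFR marker.

No tRNA gene is annotated, so the plasmid appears to supply only the synthetase half of an orthogonal translation pair. The associated publication concerns genetic code expansion without host genome modification. This fits use of the plasmid as a synthetase donor, combined with compatible plasmids carrying a cognate tRNA and a reporter or target gene.
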