Addgene plasmid #209745: pAB228v6
Purpose: ColA BBa_B0014 tetAp SD8 ScTrpRS-[ScTrpRS-H15] T3Te-T7Te DHFR
Depositing lab: Ahmed Badran. Depositing organization: Scripps California (The Scripps Research Institute). Publication: Efficient genetic code expansion without host genome modifications. Costello A, Peterson AA, Lanster DL, Li Z, Carver GD, Badran AH. Nat Biotechnol. 2024 Sep 11. doi: 10.1038/s41587-024-02385-y. PubMed 39261591.
Backbone
  Vector backbone: pAB228
  Backbone manufacturer: self
  Backbone size w/o insert (bp): 1666
  Vector type: Bacterial Expression
Growth in bacteria
  Bacterial resistance: Trimethoprim, 50 μg/mL
  Growth temperature: 37°C
  Growth strain: DH5alpha
  Copy number: Unknown
Gene/Insert
  Gene/Insert name: ScTrpRS
  Species: Synthetic
  Insert size (bp): 1299
Terms and licenses: Academic/Nonprofit Terms; Industry Terms: Not Available to Industry
Depositor comments: Please visit https://doi.org/10.1101/2024.05.15.594368 for bioRxiv preprint.
How to cite: pAB228v6 was a gift from Ahmed Badran (Addgene plasmid # 209745 ; http://n2t.net/addgene:209745 ; RRID:Addgene_209745)
